Addgene plasmid #197947: pCDNA5/FRT_CoA-Snifit(V97T)
Purpose: Expression of CoA-Snifit in mammalian cells
Depositing lab: Kai Johnsson. Depositing organization: Max Planck Institute for Medical Research. Publication: Probing coenzyme A homeostasis with semisynthetic biosensors. Xue L, Schnacke P, Frei MS, Koch B, Hiblot J, Wombacher R, Fabritz S, Johnsson K. Nat Chem Biol. 2022 Oct 31. doi: 10.1038/s41589-022-01172-7. PubMed 36316571.
Backbone
  Vector backbone: pCDNA5/FRT
  Vector type: Mammalian Expression
  Selectable markers: Hygromycin
Growth in bacteria
  Bacterial resistance: Ampicillin, 100 μg/mL
  Growth temperature: 37°C
  Growth strain: DH5alpha
  Copy number: High Copy
Gene/Insert
  Gene/Insert name: Halo-GFP-ecPanK
  Species: other
  Mutation: PanK=PanK-V97T, D127A,L277W,F252Y
  Cloning method: Gibson Cloning
Terms and licenses: Academic/Nonprofit Terms; Industry Terms: Not Available to Industry
How to cite: pCDNA5/FRT_CoA-Snifit(V97T) was a gift from Kai Johnsson (Addgene plasmid # 197947 ; http://n2t.net/addgene:197947 ; RRID:Addgene_197947)
