[The description below was written by a language model from this plasmid's Addgene catalogue record and pLannotate feature annotations shown in this document.]
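Description:
pCDNA5/FRT_CoA-Snifit(V97T) is a 7.7 kb mammalian expression plasmid built on the pCDNA5/FRT backbone and used to express a semisynthetic coenzyme A biosensor (CoA-Snifit) in mammalian cells. In bacteria it is maintained at high copy through a ColE1/pUC-type origin and selected with ampicillin via the β-lactamase gene. The annotation also picks up small backbone remnants, including fragments of f1 ori, lac regulatory elements and bom, along with short hits to an HIV-1 LTR, an SV40 promoter and ble that are probably incidental matches rather than functional parts.

The payload is a single fusion open reading frame, listed as Halo-GFP-ecPanK. It is driven by the CMV immediate early enhancer and promoter and terminated by the bGH polyadenylation signal, with a T7 promoter just upstream of the coding region. The feature table shows a dhaA-derived haloalkane dehalogenase domain (the HaloTag self-labelling protein), then superfolder GFP, then E. coli pantothenate kinase (coaA/PanK). PanK is annotated as two adjacent fragments, which likely reflects the engineered sequence. The record lists PanK substitutions V97T, D127A, L277W and F252Y but does not explain their individual roles. In a design of this type, HaloTag is labelled with a synthetic fluorescent ligand, PanK acts as the CoA-binding module, and GFP provides a second fluorophore for a ratiometric readout; the record itself gives no further mechanistic detail.

Downstream of the expression cassette, an FRT site sits directly in front of a hygromycin resistance gene followed by an SV40 poly(A) signal. This arrangement allows FLP-mediated integration into a host cell line carrying a genomic FRT site, with stable integrants selected on hygromycin. The plasmid can also be used for transient transfection.
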