Features (pLannotate 1.2.2; 23 found; start..end, strand, type, name):
    132..511     +  enhancer       CMV enhancer: human cytomegalovirus immediate early enhancer
    512..715     +  promoter       CMV promoter: human cytomegalovirus (CMV) immediate early promoter
    711..744     +  LTR            5' LTR (truncated) (fragment): truncated 5' long terminal repeat (LTR) from HIV-1
    760..778     +  promoter       T7 promoter: promoter for bacteriophage T7 RNA polymerase
    826..1704    +  CDS            dhaA: DHAA_PSEPV - Experimental evidence at protein level: Swiss-Prot protein existence level 1. Catalyzes hydrolytic cleavage of carbon-halogen bonds in halogenated aliphatic compounds, leading to the formation of the corresponding primary alcohols, halide ions and protons. Has a broad substrate specificity, as it is able to dehalogenate mono- and di- chlorinated and brominated alkanes (up to at least C10), and the two isomers of 1,3-dichloropropene to 3-chloroallyl alcohol; the highest activity was found with 1,2-dibromoethane, while no activity was observed with the analog 1,2-dichloroethane. Fro
   1822..2517    +  CDS            superfolder GFP: GFP variant that folds robustly even when fused to poorly folded proteins (Pédelacq et al., 2006) mammalian codon-optimized
   2491..2832    +  CDS            coaA (fragment): COAA_ECOLI - Also known as panK, rts. Experimental evidence at protein level: Swiss-Prot protein existence level 1. From Escherichia coli (strain K12).
   2851..3462    +  CDS            coaA (fragment): COAA_ECOLI - Also known as panK, rts. Experimental evidence at protein level: Swiss-Prot protein existence level 1. From Escherichia coli (strain K12).
   3546..3770    +  polyA_signal   bGH poly(A) signal: bovine growth hormone polyadenylation signal
   3774..3795    +  promoter       SV40 promoter (fragment): SV40 enhancer and early promoter
   3816..4049    +  rep_origin     f1 ori (fragment) (sequence partly withheld): f1 bacteriophage origin of replication; arrow indicates direction of (+) strand synthesis
   4054..4101    +  protein_bind   FRT: FLP-mediated recombination occurs in the 8-bp core sequence TCTAGAAA (Turan and Bode, 2011). FLP recombinase from the Saccharomyces cerevisiae 2μ plasmid
   4109..5131    +  CDS            HygR: aminoglycoside phosphotransferase from E. coli; aph(4)-Ia; confers resistance to hygromycin
   5141..5266    +  CDS            ble (fragment): BLE_KLEPN - Experimental evidence at protein level: Swiss-Prot protein existence level 1. Binding protein with a strong affinity to the bleomycin family of antibiotics. Binds to CL990; an antimitotic-antibiotic compound. From Klebsiella pneumoniae.
   5261..5382    +  polyA_signal   SV40 poly(A) signal: SV40 polyadenylation signal
   5455..5471    -  protein_bind   lac operator: The lac repressor binds to the lac operator to inhibit transcription in E. coli. This inhibition can be relieved by adding lactose or isopropyl-β-D-thiogalactopyranoside (IPTG). lac repressor encoded by lacI
   5479..5509    -  promoter       lac promoter: promoter for the E. coli lac operon
   5524..5545    -  protein_bind   CAP binding site: CAP binding activates transcription in the presence of cAMP. E. coli catabolite activator protein
   5558..5650    -  CDS            lacI (fragment): lac repressor; lacI; The lac repressor binds to the lac operator to inhibit transcription in E. coli. This inhibition can be relieved by adding lactose or isopropyl-β-D-thiogalactopyranoside (IPTG).
   5833..6421    -  rep_origin     ori: high-copy-number ColE1/pMB1/pBR322/pUC origin of replication
   6592..7452    -  CDS            AmpR: β-lactamase; bla; confers resistance to ampicillin, carbenicillin, and related antibiotics
   7453..7557    -  promoter       AmpR promoter: bla
   7616..7668    -  misc_feature   bom (fragment): basis of mobility region from pBR322
>Addgene plasmid #197947 | pCDNA5/FRT_CoA-Snifit(V97T) | addgene full sequence | sequence record 387298 | Addgene NGS Result
GGTCGCTGAGTAGTGCGCGAGCAAAATTTAAGCTACAACAAGGCAAGGCTTGACCGACAATTGCATGAAG
AATCTGCTTAGGGTTAGGCGTTTTGCGCTGCTTCGCGATGTACGGGCCAGATATACGCGTTGACATTGAT
TATTGACTAGTTATTAATAGTAATCAATTACGGGGTCATTAGTTCATAGCCCATATATGGAGTTCCGCGT
TACATAACTTACGGTAAATGGCCCGCCTGGCTGACCGCCCAACGACCCCCGCCCATTGACGTCAATAATG
ACGTATGTTCCCATAGTAACGCCAATAGGGACTTTCCATTGACGTCAATGGGTGGAGTATTTACGGTAAA
CTGCCCACTTGGCAGTACATCAAGTGTATCATATGCCAAGTACGCCCCCTATTGACGTCAATGACGGTAA
ATGGCCCGCCTGGCATTATGCCCAGTACATGACCTTATGGGACTTTCCTACTTGGCAGTACATCTACGTA
TTAGTCATCGCTATTACCATGGTGATGCGGTTTTGGCAGTACATCAATGGGCGTGGATAGCGGTTTGACT
CACGGGGATTTCCAAGTCTCCACCCCATTGACGTCAATGGGAGTTTGTTTTGGCACCAAAATCAACGGGA
CTTTCCAAAATGTCGTAACAACTCCGCCCCATTGACGCAAATGGGCGGTAGGCGTGTACGGTGGGAGGTC
TATATAAGCAGAGCTCTCTGGCTAACTAGAGAACCCACTGCTTACTGGCTTATCGAAATTAATACGACTC
ACTATAGGGAGACCCAAGCTGGCTAGCGTTTAAACTTAAGCTTGGTACCGCCACCATGGCAGAGATCGGA
ACCGGCTTTCCTTTCGACCCTCACTACGTGGAAGTGCTGGGCGAGAGAATGCACTATGTGGACGTGGGCC
CCAGAGATGGAACCCCTGTGCTGTTTCTGCACGGCAACCCTACCAGCAGCTACGTGTGGCGGAACATCAT
CCCTCACGTGGCCCCTACACACAGATGTATCGCCCCTGACCTGATCGGCATGGGCAAGAGCGATAAGCCC
GACCTGGGCTACTTCTTCGACGACCACGTGCGGTTCATGGACGCCTTTATTGAGGCCCTCGGCCTGGAAG
AGGTGGTGCTGGTTATTCACGATTGGGGCAGCGCCCTGGGATTCCACTGGGCCAAGAGAAACCCCGAGAG
AGTGAAGGGAATCGCCTTCATGGAATTCATCAGGCCCATTCCTACCTGGGACGAGTGGCCTGAGTTCGCC
AGAGAGACATTCCAGGCCTTCAGAACCACCGACGTGGGCAGAAAGCTGATCATCGACCAGAACGTGTTCA
TCGAGGGCACCCTGCCTATGGGAGTCGTTAGACCTCTGACCGAGGTGGAAATGGACCACTACAGAGAGCC
CTTTCTGAACCCCGTGGACCGGGAACCTCTTTGGAGATTCCCCAACGAGCTGCCCATTGCCGGCGAGCCT
GCTAATATTGTGGCCCTGGTGGAAGAGTACATGGACTGGCTGCATCAGAGCCCCGTGCCTAAGCTGCTGT
TTTGGGGAACACCCGGCGTGCTGATTCCTCCTGCTGAAGCTGCCAGACTGGCCAAGAGCCTGCCTAATTG
CAAGGCCGTGGATATCGGCCCTGGCCTGAATCTGCTGCAAGAGGACAACCCCGATCTGATCGGCTCCGAG
ATTGCCAGATGGCTGAGCACCCTGGAAATCAGCGGAGGATCTCTGGCTGAAGCCGCCGCTAAAGAAGCCG
CTGCAAAAGAGGCTGCCGCCAAAGAGGCAGCAGCAAAAGAAGCAGCCGCTAAGGCTGCTGCTGGCGGATC
TGTGAGCAAGGGCGAGGAGCTGTTCACCGGGGTGGTGCCCATCCTGGTCGAGCTGGACGGCGACGTAAAC
GGCCACAAGTTCAGCGTGCGCGGCGAGGGCGAGGGCGATGCCACCAACGGCAAGCTGACCCTGAAGTTCA
TCTGCACCACCGGCAAGCTGCCCGTGCCCTGGCCCACCCTCGTGACCACCCTGACCTACGGCGTGCAGTG
CTTCAGCCGCTACCCCGACCACATGAAGCGCCACGACTTCTTCAAGTCCGCCATGCCCGAAGGCTACGTC
CAGGAGCGCACCATCAGCTTCAAGGACGACGGCACCTACAAGACCCGCGCCGAGGTGAAGTTCGAGGGCG
ACACCCTGGTGAACCGCATCGAGCTGAAGGGCATCGACTTCAAGGAGGACGGCAACATCCTGGGGCACAA
GCTGGAGTACAACTTCAACAGCCACAACGTCTATATCACCGCCGACAAGCAGAAGAACGGCATCAAGGCC
AACTTCAAGATCCGCCACAACGTGGAGGACGGCAGCGTGCAGCTCGCCGACCACTACCAGCAGAACACCC
CCATCGGCGACGGCCCCGTGCTGCTGCCCGACAACCACTACCTGAGCACCCAGTCCGTGCTGAGCAAAGA
CCCCAACGAGAAGCGCGATCACATGGTCCTGCTGGAGTTCGTGACCGCCGCCGGGATCACTCACGGCGGA
TCCCCTCACCACGTGTTCGTGTCCGACTTCGTGGACTTCAGCATCTACGTGGACGCCCCTGAGGATCTGC
TGCAGACCTGGTACATCAACCGGTTTCTGAAGTTCAGAGAGGGCGCCTACACAGACCCCGACAGCTACTT
CCACAACTACGCCAAGCTGACCAAAGAGGAAGCCATCAAGACCGCCATGACCTGGTGGAAAGAGATCAAC
TGGCTGAACCTGAAGCAGAACATCCTGCCTACCAGAGAGCGGGCCAGCCTGATCCTGACCAAATCTGCCA
ATCACGCCGTGGAAGAAGTGCGGCTGAGAAAAGGATCTGGCGGCACCGGCACACCCTACCTGCAGTTCGA
TAGAAACCAGTGGGCCGCTCTGAGAGACAGCGTGCCAATGACACTGAGCGAGGACGAGATCGCCAGACTG
AAGGGCATCAATGAGGACCTGAGCCTGGAAGAGGTGGCCGAGATTTACCTGCCCCTGAGCCGGCTGCTGA
ACTTCTACATCAGCAGCAACCTGCGGAGACAGGCCGTGCTGGAACAGTTCCTGGGAACAAACGGCCAGCG
GATCCCCTACATCATCTCTATCGCCGGATCTACCGCCGTGGGCAAGAGCACAACAGCTAGAGTTCTGCAG
GCCCTGCTGAGCAGATGGCCCGAGCATAGAAGAGTGGAACTGATTACCACCGCCGGCTTTCTGCACCCCA
ACCAGGTGCTGAAAGAACGGGGCCTGATGAAGAAGAAGGGCTTCCCCGAGAGCTACGACATGCACCGGCT
GGTCAAGTTTGTGTCCGACCTGAAGTCCGGCGTGCCCAATGTGACAGCCCCTGTGTACAGCCACCTGATC
TACGACGTGATCCCCGACGGCGATAAGACCGTGGTGCAGCCCGATATCCTGATTCTGGAAGGCCTGAACG
TGCTGCAGAGCGGCATGGACTATCCTCATGATGGCGCTCCAGGATTCTCCTCAATTTCCGCTTAAGCGGC
CGCTCGAGTCTAGAGGGCCCGTTTAAACCCGCTGATCAGCCTCGACTGTGCCTTCTAGTTGCCAGCCATC
TGTTGTTTGCCCCTCCCCCGTGCCTTCCTTGACCCTGGAAGGTGCCACTCCCACTGTCCTTTCCTAATAA
AATGAGGAAATTGCATCGCATTGTCTGAGTAGGTGTCATTCTATTCTGGGGGGTGGGGTGGGGCAGGACA
GCAAGGGGGAGGATTGGGAAGACAATAGCAGGCATGCTGGGGATGCGGTGGGCTCTATGGCTTCTGAGGC
GGAAAGAACCAGCTGGGGCTCTAGGGGGTATCCCC
[124 nt withheld, positions 3816-3939]
C
[91 nt withheld, positions 3941-4031]
AGGGTGATGGTTCACGTACCTAGAAGTTCCTATTCCGAAGTTCCTATTCTCTAGAAAGTATAGGAACTTC
CTTGGCCAAAAAGCCTGAACTCACCGCGACGTCTGTCGAGAAGTTTCTGATCGAAAAGTTCGACAGCGTC
TCCGACCTGATGCAGCTCTCGGAGGGCGAAGAATCTCGTGCTTTCAGCTTCGATGTAGGAGGGCGTGGAT
ATGTCCTGCGGGTAAATAGCTGCGCCGATGGTTTCTACAAAGATCGTTATGTTTATCGGCACTTTGCATC
GGCCGCGCTCCCGATTCCGGAAGTGCTTGACATTGGGGAATTCAGCGAGAGCCTGACCTATTGCATCTCC
CGCCGTGCACAGGGTGTCACGTTGCAAGACCTGCCTGAAACCGAACTGCCCGCTGTTCTGCAGCCGGTCG
CGGAGGCCATGGATGCGATCGCTGCGGCCGATCTTAGCCAGACGAGCGGGTTCGGCCCATTCGGACCGCA
AGGAATCGGTCAATACACTACATGGCGTGATTTCATATGCGCGATTGCTGATCCCCATGTGTATCACTGG
CAAACTGTGATGGACGACACCGTCAGTGCGTCCGTCGCGCAGGCTCTCGATGAGCTGATGCTTTGGGCCG
AGGACTGCCCCGAAGTCCGGCACCTCGTGCACGCGGATTTCGGCTCCAACAATGTCCTGACGGACAATGG
CCGCATAACAGCGGTCATTGACTGGAGCGAGGCGATGTTCGGGGATTCCCAATACGAGGTCGCCAACATC
TTCTTCTGGAGGCCGTGGTTGGCTTGTATGGAGCAGCAGACGCGCTACTTCGAGCGGAGGCATCCGGAGC
TTGCAGGATCGCCGCGGCTCCGGGCGTATATGCTCCGCATTGGTCTTGACCAACTCTATCAGAGCTTGGT
TGACGGCAATTTCGATGATGCAGCTTGGGCGCAGGGTCGATGCGACGCAATCGTCCGATCCGGAGCCGGG
ACTGTCGGGCGTACACAAATCGCCCGCAGAAGCGCGGCCGTCTGGACCGATGGCTGTGTAGAAGTACTCG
CCGATAGTGGAAACCGACGCCCCAGCACTCGTCCGAGGGCAAAGGAATAGCACGTACTACGAGATTTCGA
TTCCACCGCCGCCTTCTATGAAAGGTTGGGCTTCGGAATCGTTTTCCGGGACGCCGGCTGGATGATCCTC
CAGCGCGGGGATCTCATGCTGGAGTTCTTCGCCCACCCCAACTTGTTTATTGCAGCTTATAATGGTTACA
AATAAAGCAATAGCATCACAAATTTCACAAATAAAGCATTTTTTTCACTGCATTCTAGTTGTGGTTTGTC
CAAACTCATCAATGTATCTTATCATGTCTGTATACCGTCGACCTCTAGCTAGAGCTTGGCGTAATCATGG
TCATAGCTGTTTCCTGTGTGAAATTGTTATCCGCTCACAATTCCACACAACATACGAGCCGGAAGCATAA
AGTGTAAAGCCTGGGGTGCCTAATGAGTGAGCTAACTCACATTAATTGCGTTGCGCTCACTGCCCGCTTT
CCAGTCGGGAAACCTGTCGTGCCAGCTGCATTAATGAATCGGCCAACGCGCGGGGAGAGGCGGTTTGCGT
ATTGGGCGCTCTTCCGCTTCCTCGCTCACTGACTCGCTGCGCTCGGTCGTTCGGCTGCGGCGAGCGGTAT
CAGCTCACTCAAAGGCGGTAATACGGTTATCCACAGAATCAGGGGATAACGCAGGAAAGAACATGTGAGC
AAAAGGCCAGCAAAAGGCCAGGAACCGTAAAAAGGCCGCGTTGCTGGCGTTTTTCCATAGGCTCCGCCCC
CCTGACGAGCATCACAAAAATCGACGCTCAAGTCAGAGGTGGCGAAACCCGACAGGACTATAAAGATACC
AGGCGTTTCCCCCTGGAAGCTCCCTCGTGCGCTCTCCTGTTCCGACCCTGCCGCTTACCGGATACCTGTC
CGCCTTTCTCCCTTCGGGAAGCGTGGCGCTTTCTCATAGCTCACGCTGTAGGTATCTCAGTTCGGTGTAG
GTCGTTCGCTCCAAGCTGGGCTGTGTGCACGAACCCCCCGTTCAGCCCGACCGCTGCGCCTTATCCGGTA
ACTATCGTCTTGAGTCCAACCCGGTAAGACACGACTTATCGCCACTGGCAGCAGCCACTGGTAACAGGAT
TAGCAGAGCGAGGTATGTAGGCGGTGCTACAGAGTTCTTGAAGTGGTGGCCTAACTACGGCTACACTAGA
AGAACAGTATTTGGTATCTGCGCTCTGCTGAAGCCAGTTACCTTCGGAAAAAGAGTTGGTAGCTCTTGAT
CCGGCAAACAAACCACCGCTGGTAGCGGTGGTTTTTTTGTTTGCAAGCAGCAGATTACGCGCAGAAAAAA
AGGATCTCAAGAAGATCCTTTGATCTTTTCTACGGGGTCTGACGCTCAGTGGAACGAAAACTCACGTTAA
GGGATTTTGGTCATGAGATTATCAAAAAGGATCTTCACCTAGATCCTTTTAAATTAAAAATGAAGTTTTA
AATCAATCTAAAGTATATATGAGTAAACTTGGTCTGACAGTTACCAATGCTTAATCAGTGAGGCACCTAT
CTCAGCGATCTGTCTATTTCGTTCATCCATAGTTGCCTGACTCCCCGTCGTGTAGATAACTACGATACGG
GAGGGCTTACCATCTGGCCCCAGTGCTGCAATGATACCGCGAGACCCACGCTCACCGGCTCCAGATTTAT
CAGCAATAAACCAGCCAGCCGGAAGGGCCGAGCGCAGAAGTGGTCCTGCAACTTTATCCGCCTCCATCCA
GTCTATTAATTGTTGCCGGGAAGCTAGAGTAAGTAGTTCGCCAGTTAATAGTTTGCGCAACGTTGTTGCC
ATTGCTACAGGCATCGTGGTGTCACGCTCGTCGTTTGGTATGGCTTCATTCAGCTCCGGTTCCCAACGAT
CAAGGCGAGTTACATGATCCCCCATGTTGTGCAAAAAAGCGGTTAGCTCCTTCGGTCCTCCGATCGTTGT
CAGAAGTAAGTTGGCCGCAGTGTTATCACTCATGGTTATGGCAGCACTGCATAATTCTCTTACTGTCATG
CCATCCGTAAGATGCTTTTCTGTGACTGGTGAGTACTCAACCAAGTCATTCTGAGAATAGTGTATGCGGC
GACCGAGTTGCTCTTGCCCGGCGTCAATACGGGATAATACCGCGCCACATAGCAGAACTTTAAAAGTGCT
CATCATTGGAAAACGTTCTTCGGGGCGAAAACTCTCAAGGATCTTACCGCTGTTGAGATCCAGTTCGATG
TAACCCACTCGTGCACCCAACTGATCTTCAGCATCTTTTACTTTCACCAGCGTTTCTGGGTGAGCAAAAA
CAGGAAGGCAAAATGCCGCAAAAAAGGGAATAAGGGCGACACGGAAATGTTGAATACTCATACTCTTCCT
TTTTCAATATTATTGAAGCATTTATCAGGGTTATTGTCTCATGAGCGGATACATATTTGAATGTATTTAG
AAAAATAAACAAATAGGGGTTCCGCGCACATTTCCCCGAAAAGTGCCACCTGACGTCGACGGATCGGGAG
ATCTCCCGATCCCCTATGGTGCACTCTCAGTACAATCTGCTCTGATGCCGCATAGTTAAGCCAGTATCTG
CTCCCTGCTTGTGTGTTGGA
